>Addgene plasmid #135627 | pET51b-NAD-Luc | addgene full sequence | sequence record 267897 | Addgene NGS Result
TGGCGAATGGG
[124 nt withheld, positions 12-135]
C
[91 nt withheld, positions 137-227]
A
[49 nt withheld, positions 229-277]
CCTTTGACGTTGGAGTCCACGTTCTTT
[37 nt withheld, positions 305-341]
ACCCTATCTCGGTCTATTCTTTTGATTTATAAGGGATTTTGCCGATTTCGGCCTATTGGTTAAAAAATGA
GCTGATTTAACAAAAATTTAACGCGAATTTTAACAAAATATTAACGTTTACAATTTCTGGCGGCACGATG
GCATGAGATTATCAAAAAGGATCTTCACCTAGATCCTTTTAAATTAAAAATGAAGTTTTAAATCAATCTA
AAGTATATATGAGTAAACTTGGTCTGACAGTTACCAATGCTTAATCAGTGAGGCACCTATCTCAGCGATC
TGTCTATTTCGTTCATCCATAGTTGCCTGACTCCCCGTCGTGTAGATAACTACGATACGGGAGGGCTTAC
CATCTGGCCCCAGTGCTGCAATGATACCGCGAGACCCACGCTCACCGGCTCCAGATTTATCAGCAATAAA
CCAGCCAGCCGGAAGGGCCGAGCGCAGAAGTGGTCCTGCAACTTTATCCGCCTCCATCCAGTCTATTAAT
TGTTGCCGGGAAGCTAGAGTAAGTAGTTCGCCAGTTAATAGTTTGCGCAACGTTGTTGCCATTGCTACAG
GCATCGTGGTGTCACGCTCGTCGTTTGGTATGGCTTCATTCAGCTCCGGTTCCCAACGATCAAGGCGAGT
TACATGATCCCCCATGTTGTGCAAAAAAGCGGTTAGCTCCTTCGGTCCTCCGATCGTTGTCAGAAGTAAG
TTGGCCGCAGTGTTATCACTCATGGTTATGGCAGCACTGCATAATTCTCTTACTGTCATGCCATCCGTAA
GATGCTTTTCTGTGACTGGTGAGTACTCAACCAAGTCATTCTGAGAATAGTGTATGCGGCGACCGAGTTG
CTCTTGCCCGGCGTCAATACGGGATAATACCGCGCCACATAGCAGAACTTTAAAAGTGCTCATCATTGGA
AAACGTTCTTCGGGGCGAAAACTCTCAAGGATCTTACCGCTGTTGAGATCCAGTTCGATGTAACCCACTC
GTGCACCCAACTGATCTTCAGCATCTTTTACTTTCACCAGCGTTTCTGGGTGAGCAAAAACAGGAAGGCA
AAATGCCGCAAAAAAGGGAATAAGGGCGACACGGAAATGTTGAATACTCATACTCTTCCTTTTTCAATCA
TGATTGAAGCATTTATCAGGGTTATTGTCTCATGAGCGGATACATATTTGAATGTATTTAGAAAAATAAA
CAAATAGGTCATGACCAAAATCCCTTAACGTGAGTTTTCGTTCCACTGAGCGTCAGACCCCGTAGAAAAG
ATCAAAGGATCTTCTTGAGATCCTTTTTTTCTGCGCGTAATCTGCTGCTTGCAAACAAAAAAACCACCGC
TACCAGCGGTGGTTTGTTTGCCGGATCAAGAGCTACCAACTCTTTTTCCGAAGGTAACTGGCTTCAGCAG
AGCGCAGATACCAAATACTGTCCTTCTAGTGTAGCCGTAGTTAGGCCACCACTTCAAGAACTCTGTAGCA
CCGCCTACATACCTCGCTCTGCTAATCCTGTTACCAGTGGCTGCTGCCAGTGGCGATAAGTCGTGTCTTA
CCGGGTTGGACTCAAGACGATAGTTACCGGATAAGGCGCAGCGGTCGGGCTGAACGGGGGGTTCGTGCAC
ACAGCCCAGCTTGGAGCGAACGACCTACACCGAACTGAGATACCTACAGCGTGAGCTATGAGAAAGCGCC
ACGCTTCCCGAAGGGAGAAAGGCGGACAGGTATCCGGTAAGCGGCAGGGTCGGAACAGGAGAGCGCACGA
GGGAGCTTCCAGGGGGAAACGCCTGGTATCTTTATAGTCCTGTCGGGTTTCGCCACCTCTGACTTGAGCG
TCGATTTTTGTGATGCTCGTCAGGGGGGCGGAGCCTATGGAAAAACGCCAGCAACGCGGCCTTTTTACGG
TTCCTGGCCTTTTGCTGGCCTTTTGCTCACATGTTCTTTCCTGCGTTATCCCCTGATTCTGTGGATAACC
GTATTACCGCCTTTGAGTGAGCTGATACCGCTCGCCGCAGCCGAACGACCGAGCGCAGCGAGTCAGTGAG
CGAGGAAGCGGAAGAGCGCCTGATGCGGTATTTTCTCCTTACGCATCTGTGCGGTATTTCACACCGCAAT
GGTGCACTCTCAGTACAATCTGCTCTGATGCCGCATAGTTAAGCCAGTATACACTCCGCTATCGCTACGT
GACTGGGTCATGGCTGCGCCCCGACACCCGCCAACACCCGCTGACGCGCCCTGACGGGCTTGTCTGCTCC
CGGCATCCGCTTACAGACAAGCTGTGACCGTCTCCGGGAGCTGCATGTGTCAGAGGTTTTCACCGTCATC
ACCGAAACGCGCGAGGCAGCTGCGGTAAAGCTCATCAGCGTGGTCGTGAAGCGATTCACAGATGTCTGCC
TGTTCATCCGCGTCCAGCTCGTTGAGTTTCTCCAGAAGCGTTAATGTCTGGCTTCTGATAAAGCGGGCCA
TGTTAAGGGCGGTTTTTTCCTGTTTGGTCACTGATGCCTCCGTGTAAGGGGGATTTCTGTTCATGGGGGT
AATGATACCGATGAAACGAGAGAGGATGCTCACGATACGGGTTACTGATGATGAACATGCCCGGTTACTG
GAACGTTGTGAGGGTAAACAACTGGCGGTATGGATGCGGCGGGACCAGAGAAAAATCACTCAGGGTCAAT
GCCAGCGCTTCGTTAATACAGATGTAGGTGTTCCACAGGGTAGCCAGCAGCATCCTGCGATGCAGATCCG
GAACATAATGGTGCAGGGCGCTGACTTCCGCGTTTCCAGACTTTACGAAACACGGAAACCGAAGACCATT
CATGTTGTTGCTCAGGTCGCAGACGTTTTGCAGCAGCAGTCGCTTCACGTTCGCTCGCGTATCGGTGATT
CATTCTGCTAACCAGTAAGGCAACCCCGCCAGCCTAGCCGGGTCCTCAACGACAGGAGCACGATCATGCT
AGTCATGCCCCGCGCCCACCGGAAGGAGCTGACTGGGTTGAAGGCTCTCAAGGGCATCGGTCGAGATCCC
GGTGCCTAATGAGTGAGCTAACTTACATTAATTGCGTTGCGCTCACTGCCCGCTTTCCAGTCGGGAAACC
TGTCGTGCCAGCTGCATTAATGAATCGGCCAACGCGCGGGGAGAGGCGGTTTGCGTATTGGGCGCCAGGG
TGGTTTTTCTTTTCACCAGTGAGACGGGCAACAGCTGATTGCCCTTCACCGCCTGGCCCTGAGAGAGTTG
CAGCAAGCGGTCCACGCTGGTTTGCCCCAGCAGGCGAAAATCCTGTTTGATGGTGGTTAACGGCGGGATA
TAACATGAGCTGTCTTCGGTATCGTCGTATCCCACTACCGAGATGTCCGCACCAACGCGCAGCCCGGACT
CGGTAATGGCGCGCATTGCGCCCAGCGCCATCTGATCGTTGGCAACCAGCATCGCAGTGGGAACGATGCC
CTCATTCAGCATTTGCATGGTTTGTTGAAAACCGGACATGGCACTCCAGTCGCCTTCCCGTTCCGCTATC
GGCTGAATTTGATTGCGAGTGAGATATTTATGCCAGCCAGCCAGACGCAGACGCGCCGAGACAGAACTTA
ATGGGCCCGCTAACAGCGCGATTTGCTGGTGACCCAATGCGACCAGATGCTCCACGCCCAGTCGCGTACC
GTCTTCATGGGAGAAAATAATACTGTTGATGGGTGTCTGGTCAGAGACATCAAGAAATAACGCCGGAACA
TTAGTGCAGGCAGCTTCCACAGCAATGGCATCCTGGTCATCCAGCGGATAGTTAATGATCAGCCCACTGA
CGCGTTGCGCGAGAAGATTGTGCACCGCCGCTTTACAGGCTTCGACGCCGCTTCGTTCTACCATCGACAC
CACCACGCTGGCACCCAGTTGATCGGCGCGAGATTTAATCGCCGCGACAATTTGCGACGGCGCGTGCAGG
GCCAGACTGGAGGTGGCAACGCCAATCAGCAACGACTGTTTGCCCGCCAGTTGTTGTGCCACGCGGTTGG
GAATGTAATTCAGCTCCGCCATCGCCGCTTCCACTTTTTCCCGCGTTTTCGCAGAAACGTGGCTGGCCTG
GTTCACCACGCGGGAAACGGTCTGATAAGAGACACCGGCATACTCTGCGACATCGTATAACGTTACTGGT
TTCACATTCACCACCCTGAATTGACTCTCTTCCGGGCGCTATCATGCCATACCGCGAAAGGTTTTGCGCC
ATTCGATGGTGTCCGGGATCTCGACGCTCTCCCTTATGCGACTCCTGCATTAGGAAGCAGCCCAGTAGTA
GGTTGAGGCCGTTGAGCACCGCCGCCGCAAGGAATGGTGCATGCAAGGAGATGGCGCCCAACAGTCCCCC
GGCCACGGGGCCTGCCACCATACCCACGCCGAAACAAGCGCTCATGAGCCCGAAGTGGCGAGCCCGATCT
TCCCCATCGGTGATGTCGGCGATATAGGCGCCAGCAACCGCACCTGTGGCGCCGGTGATGCCGGCCACGA
TGCGTCCGGCGTAGAGGATCGAGATCGATCTCGATCCCGCGAAATTAATACGACTCACTATAGGGGAATT
GTGAGCGGATAACAATTCCCCTCTAGAAATAATTTTGTTTAACTTTAAGAAGGAGATATACCATGGCAAG
CTGGAGCCACCCGCAGTTCGAAAAGGGTGCAGATGACGACGACAAGGTACCGCATATGGAGGGCGGGCTG
GGGCGTGCTGTGTGCTTGCTGACCGGGGCCTCCCGCGGCTTCGGCCGGACGCTGGCCCCGCTCCTGGCCT
CGCTGCTGTCGCCCGGCTCCGTGCTTGTCCTTAGCGACTGGAACGACGAGGCACTGCGCCAGCTGGAGGC
CGAGCTGGGCGCCGAGCGGTCTGGCCTGCGCGTGGTGCGGGTGCCCGCCGACCTGGGCGCCGAGGCCGGC
TTGCAGCAGCTGCTCGGCGCCCTGCGCGAGCTCCCCCGGCCCAAGGGGCTGCAGCGACTGCTGCTTATCA
ACAACGCGGGCTCTCTTGGGGATGTGTCCAAAGGCTTCGTGGACCTGAGTGACTCCACTCAAGTGAACAA
CTACTGGGCACTGAACTTGACCTCCATGCTCTGCCTGACTTCCAGCGTCCTGAAGGCCTTCCCGGACAGT
CCTGGCCTCAACAGAACCGTGGTTAACATCTCGTCCCTCTGTGCCCTGCAACCTTTCAAAGGCTGGGCGC
TGTACTGTGCAGGAAAGGCTGCTCGTGATATGCTGTTCCAGGTCCTGGCGCTGGAGGAACCTAATGTGAG
GGTGCTGAACTATGCCCCAGGTCCTCTGGACACAGACATGCAGCAGTTGGCCCGGGAGACCTCCGTGGAC
CCAGACATGCGAAAAGGGCTGCAGGAGCTGAAGGCAAAGGGGAAGCTGGTGGATTGCAAGGTGTCAGCCC
AGAAACTGCTGAGCTTACTGGAAAAGGACGAGTTCAAGTCTGGAGCCCACGTGGACTTCTATGACAAAGA
ATTCATGGTCTTCACACTCGAAGATTTCGTTGGGGACTGGCGACAGACAGCCGGCTACAACCTGGACCAA
GTCCTTGAACAGGGAGGTGTGTCCAGTTTGTTTCAGAATCTCGGGGTGTCCGTAACTCCGATCCAAAGGA
TTGTCCTGAGCGGTGAAAATGGGCTGAAGATCGACATCCATGTCATCATCCCGTATGAAGGTCTGAGCGG
CGACCAAATGGGCCAGATCGAAAAAATTTTTAAGGTGGTGTACCCTGTGGATGATCATCACTTTAAGGTG
ATCCTGCACTATGGCACACTGGTAATCGACGGGGTTACGCCGAACATGATCGACTATTTCGGACGGCCGT
ATGAAGGCATCGCCGTGTTCGACGGCAAAAAGATCACTGTAACAGGGACCCTGTGGAACGGCAACAAAAT
TATCGACGAGCGCCTGATCAACCCCGACGGCTCCCTGCTGTTCCGAGTAACCATCAACGGAGTGACCGGC
TGGCGGCTGTGCGAACGCATTCTGGCGAGCGGCCGCCCTCCTCCTCCGCCACCGCCACCACCGCCGCCGC
CGCCACCACCACCTCCTCCGCCTCCTCCACCACCACCGCCACCGCCTCCACCACCTGGCGGCCGCTCTCG
GTCTCTCGAGATGGATAAAGACTGCGAAATGAAACGCACTACCCTGGACAGCCCGCTGGGTAAACTGGAA
CTGAGCGGTTGCGAGCAGGGCCTGCACGAAATCATTTTCCTGGGCAAAGGTACGAGCGCTGCGGATGCGG
TCGAAGTACCGGCTCCGGCTGCGGTTCTGGGTGGCCCGGAGCCGCTGATGCAGGCTACCGCATGGCTGAA
CGCATATTTTCACCAGCCAGAGGCGATTGAAGAGTTCCCTGTACCGGCCCTGCATCACCCGGTATTTCAG
CAGGAATCCTTTACCCGTCAGGTACTGTGGAAACTGCTGAAAGTAGTGAAATTCGGCGAGGTGATCTCCT
ATTCCCATCTGGCGGCGCTGGCTGGCAACCCAGCGGCAACTGCGGCGGTGAAAACCGCTCTGTCTGGTAA
TCCGGTGCCAATTCTGATCCCGTGCCACCGTGTGGTTCAGGGCGACCTGGACGTAGGTGGCTACGAAGGC
GGCCTGGCTGTGAAAGAATGGCTGCTGGCGCACGAAGGTCACCGTCTGGGTAAACCAGGCCTGGGCGGAG
CTCCGGGCTTCTCCTCAATTTCCGCTCATCACCACCATCATCACCATCACCACCACTAATTAACCTAGGC
TGCTGCCACCGCTGAGCAATAACTAGCATAACCCCTTGGGGCCTCTAAACGGGTCTTGAGGGGTTTTTTG
CTGAAAGGAGGAACTATATCCGGAT
Features (pLannotate 1.2.2; 21 found; start..end, strand, type, name):
     12..467     +  rep_origin     f1 ori (sequence partly withheld): f1 bacteriophage origin of replication; arrow indicates direction of (+) strand synthesis
    582..1442    -  CDS            AmpR: β-lactamase; bla; confers resistance to ampicillin, carbenicillin, and related antibiotics
   1443..1535    -  promoter       AmpR promoter: bla
   1616..2204    +  rep_origin     ori: high-copy-number ColE1/pMB1/pBR322/pUC origin of replication
   2390..2529    -  misc_feature   bom: basis of mobility region from pBR322
   2631..2822    -  CDS            rop: Rop protein, which maintains plasmids at low copy number; rop
   2839..3219    +  CDS            YPB1_ECOLX: Protein predicted: Swiss-Prot protein existence level 4. From Escherichia coli.
   3281..3345    -  CDS            TcR (fragment): tetracycline efflux protein; tet; confers resistance to tetracycline
   3360..3381    -  protein_bind   CAP binding site: CAP binding activates transcription in the presence of cAMP. E. coli catabolite activator protein
   3394..4476    -  CDS            lacI: lac repressor; lacI; The lac repressor binds to the lac operator to inhibit transcription in E. coli. This inhibition can be relieved by adding lactose or isopropyl-β-D-thiogalactopyranoside (IPTG).
   4477..4554    -  promoter       lacI promoter: lacI
   4562..4841    -  CDS            TcR (fragment): tetracycline efflux protein; tet; confers resistance to tetracycline
   4867..4885    +  promoter       T7 promoter: promoter for bacteriophage T7 RNA polymerase
   4886..4910    +  protein_bind   lac operator: The lac repressor binds to the lac operator to inhibit transcription in E. coli. This inhibition can be relieved by adding lactose or isopropyl-β-D-thiogalactopyranoside (IPTG). lac repressor encoded by lacI
   4925..4947    +  RBS            RBS: efficient ribosome binding site from bacteriophage T7 gene 10 (Olins and Rangwala, 1989)
   4963..4986    +  CDS            Strep-Tag II: peptide that binds Strep-Tactin®, an engineered form of streptavidin
   5017..5799    +  CDS            SPR: SPRE_HUMAN - Experimental evidence at protein level: Swiss-Prot protein existence level 1. Catalyzes the final one or two reductions in tetra- hydrobiopterin biosynthesis to form 5,6,7,8-tetrahydrobiopterin. From Homo sapiens (Human).
   5806..6318    +  CDS            Nluc: NanoLuc® luciferase human codon-optimized
   6442..7005    +  CDS            MGMT (fragment): MGMT_HUMAN - Experimental evidence at protein level: Swiss-Prot protein existence level 1. Involved in the cellular defense against the biological effects of O6-methylguanine (O6-MeG) and O4-methylthymine (O4-MeT) in DNA. Repairs the methylated nucleobase in DNA by stoichiometrically transferring the methyl group to a cysteine residue in the enzyme. This is a suicide reaction: the enzyme is irreversibly inactivated. From Homo sapiens (Human).
   7059..7076    +  CDS            SET1 (fragment): solubility-enhancement tag derived from T7 phage gene 10B
   7084..7131    +  terminator     T7 terminator: transcription terminator for bacteriophage T7 RNA polymerase
