[The description below was written by a language model from this plasmid's Addgene catalogue record and pLannotate feature annotations shown in this document.]
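Description:
pET51b-NAD-Luc is a bacterial expression plasmid built on the Novagen pET51-b(+) backbone, about 7.2 kb in total, that produces a luminescent protein biosensor for NAD+ (listed as version V0) intended for point-of-care measurements. It is propagated in E. coli under ampicillin selection from the β-lactamase gene. Replication relies on a ColE1/pBR322-type origin accompanied by the rop gene and the bom region, consistent with the catalogue's low-copy designation. An f1 origin is also present, along with remnant tetracycline-resistance fragments inherited from the pBR322 lineage.

The roughly 2.1 kb insert, assembled by Gibson cloning, sits downstream of a T7 promoter with an adjacent lac operator and the strong T7 gene 10 ribosome binding site, and is followed by a T7 terminator. The plasmid carries its own lacI gene, so transcription is repressed until induction with IPTG in a host supplying T7 RNA polymerase. The annotated open reading frame begins with an N-terminal Strep-Tag II, followed by human sepiapterin reductase (SPR), NanoLuc luciferase, and a domain matching human MGMT, the O6-alkylguanine-DNA alkyltransferase from which the self-labelling SNAP-tag was derived; the table itself labels it only as an MGMT fragment. The catalogue lists a C-terminal 10xHis tag, which the automated annotation does not call, although a short hit mislabelled as a solubility tag lies in that region. The two terminal tags allow sequential affinity purification of full-length protein. The arrangement suggests a luciferase-based sensor in which a cofactor-binding domain and a labelling domain modulate the light output, but the record does not describe the sensing mechanism or how NAD+ specificity is achieved.
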