Addgene plasmid #135627: pET51b-NAD-Luc
Purpose: Bacterial expression of a biosensor for measuring NAD+ levels at the point of care (V0)
Depositing lab: Kai Johnsson. Depositing organization: Max Planck Institute for Medical Research. Publication: A biosensor for measuring NAD(+) levels at the point of care. Yu Q, Pourmandi N, Xue L, Gondrand C, Fabritz S, Bardy D, Patiny L, Katsyuba E, Auwerx J, Johnsson K. Nat Metab. 2019 Dec;1(12):1219-1225. doi: 10.1038/s42255-019-0151-7. Epub 2019 Dec 13. PubMed 32694678.
Backbone
  Vector backbone: pET51-b(+)
  Backbone manufacturer: Novagen
  Backbone size w/o insert (bp): 5218
  Total vector size (bp): 7159
  Vector type: Bacterial Expression
Growth in bacteria
  Bacterial resistance: Ampicillin, 100 μg/mL
  Growth temperature: 37°C
  Growth strain: DH5alpha
  Copy number: Low Copy
Gene/Insert
  Gene/Insert name: NAD-Luc sensor
  Insert size (bp): 2097
  Promoter: T7
  Tag / fusion protein: Strep (N terminal on insert); Hisx10 (C terminal on insert)
  Cloning method: Gibson Cloning
  Sequencing primers: 5′ T7; 3′ RP
Terms and licenses: Academic/Nonprofit Terms; Industry Terms: Not Available to Industry
How to cite: pET51b-NAD-Luc was a gift from Kai Johnsson (Addgene plasmid # 135627 ; http://n2t.net/addgene:135627 ; RRID:Addgene_135627)
